Addgene plasmid #245881: pYPQ132B-TLS-PtALSgRNA
Purpose: Golden gate entry vector carrying the gRNA for base editing in Poplar hybrid ALS gene along with TLS mobile RNA sequence
Depositing lab: Yiping Qi. Depositing organization: University of Maryland, College Park. Publication: Transgene-free genome editing in citrus and poplar trees using positive and negative selection markers. Rocha DC, Omoregbee MO, Contiliani DF, Mandlik R, Li G, Mascoveto J, Coleman G, Culver JN, Leal DR, de Souza AA, Qi Y. Plant Cell Rep. 2025 Oct 22;44(11):244. doi: 10.1007/s00299-025-03627-2. PubMed 41123679.
Backbone
  Vector backbone: pHD1
  Backbone manufacturer: Cermak et al. 2011
  Total vector size (bp): 3660
  Modifications to backbone: Insertion of TLS2 mobile RNA sequence
  Vector type: Plant Expression, CRISPR
Growth in bacteria
  Bacterial resistance: Tetracycline, 10 μg/mL
  Growth temperature: 37°C
  Growth strain: DH5alpha
  Copy number: High Copy
Gene/Insert
  Gene/Insert name: PtALSgRNA
  gRNA/shRNA sequence: caggttccgcggcgaatgat
  Species: Synthetic
  Promoter: AtU3
  Cloning method: Restriction Enzyme; 5′ cloning site Esp3I (destroyed during cloning); 3′ cloning site Esp3I (destroyed during cloning)
  Sequencing primers: 5′ tctgatgttacattgcacaaga
Terms and licenses: Academic/Nonprofit Terms; Industry Terms: Not Available to Industry
Depositor comments: The Addgene NGS sequence differs from the reference sequence attached: it is missing a section of backbone, but the depositor has confirmed this does not affect plasmid function.
How to cite: pYPQ132B-TLS-PtALSgRNA was a gift from Yiping Qi (Addgene plasmid # 245881 ; http://n2t.net/addgene:245881 ; RRID:Addgene_245881)
