[The description below was written by a language model from this plasmid's Addgene catalogue record and pLannotate feature annotations shown in this document.]
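Description:
pYPQ132B-TLS-PtALSgRNA is a small Golden Gate entry vector for plant CRISPR work, built on the pHD1 backbone and classed as a plant expression/CRISPR plasmid. It is propagated in E. coli as a high-copy plasmid using a ColE1/pUC-type origin and is selected with tetracycline through a tet promoter-driven TcR efflux protein gene. The annotation also picks up short remnants of a kanamycin resistance gene and an RSF origin, plus a T7 promoter. These appear to be backbone leftovers rather than functional parts of the design.

The payload is a single guide RNA expression unit. According to the catalogue entry, an AtU3 promoter, a plant small nuclear RNA-type promoter commonly used for guide transcription, drives a synthetic 20-nt spacer targeting the ALS (acetolactate synthase) gene of hybrid poplar. The spacer is fused to the Streptococcus pyogenes Cas9 gRNA scaffold. It was inserted at Esp3I sites that were destroyed during cloning. The backbone was further modified with a TLS2 (tRNA-like sequence) mobile RNA motif, which the record describes only as a mobile RNA sequence carried along with the guide. The feature table annotates the scaffold but not the AtU3 promoter or the TLS element, so their exact positions are not documented here.

The guide is intended for base editing of poplar ALS, and the cassette is meant to be moved by Golden Gate assembly into downstream vectors. The associated work concerns transgene-free genome editing in citrus and poplar using positive and negative selection markers. The sequenced record is 3,029 nt, against a stated size of 3,660 bp. The depositor notes that a section of backbone is missing from the sequenced plasmid and that this does not affect its function.
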