Features (pLannotate 1.2.2; 7 found; start..end, strand, type, name):
     49..77      +  promoter       tet promoter: E. coli promoter for tetracycline efflux protein gene
    125..1315    +  CDS            TcR: tetracycline efflux protein; tet; confers resistance to tetracycline
   1413..1487    +  CDS            KanR (fragment): aminoglycoside phosphotransferase; aphA-3; confers resistance to kanamycin
   1490..1508    -  promoter       T7 promoter: promoter for bacteriophage T7 RNA polymerase
   1965..2040    +  misc_RNA       gRNA scaffold: guide RNA scaffold for the Streptococcus pyogenes CRISPR/Cas9 system
   2363..2951    +  rep_origin     ori: high-copy-number ColE1/pMB1/pBR322/pUC origin of replication
   3023..33      -  rep_origin     RSF ori (fragment) (across the origin): Plasmids containing the RSF 1030 origin of replication can be propagated in E. coli cells that contain additional plasmids with compatible origins.
>Addgene plasmid #245881 | pYPQ132B-TLS-PtALSgRNA | addgene full sequence | sequence record 498076 | Addgene NGS Result
ACAGAATCAGGGGATAACGCAGGAAAGAACATGAATTAATTCTCATGTTTGACAGCTTATCATCGATTAG
CTTTAATGCGGTAGTTTATCACAGTTAAATTGCTAACGCAGTCAGGCACCGTGTATGAAATCTAACAATG
CGCTCATCGTCATCCTCGGCACCGTCACCCTGGATGCTGTAGGCATAGGCTTGGTTATGCCGGTACTGCC
GGGCCTCTTGCGGGATATCGTCCATTCCGACAGCATCGCCAGTCACTATGGCGTGCTGCTAGCGCTATAT
GCGTTGATGCAATTTCTATGCGCACCCGTTCTCGGAGCACTGTCCGACCGCTTTGGCCGCCGCCCAGTCC
TGCTCGCTTCGCTACTTGGAGCCACTATCGACTACGCGATCATGGCGACCACACCCGTCCTGTGGATTCT
CTACGCCGGACGCATCGTGGCCGGCATCACCGGCGCCACAGGTGCGGTTGCTGGCGCCTATATCGCCGAC
ATCACCGATGGGGAAGATCGGGCTCGCCACTTCGGGCTCATGAGCGCTTGTTTCGGCGTGGGTATGGTGG
CAGGCCCCGTGGCCGGGGGACTGTTGGGCGCCATCTCCTTACATGCACCATTCCTTGCGGCGGCGGTGCT
CAACGGCCTCAACCTACTACTGGGCTGCTTCCTAATGCAGGAGTCGCATAAGGGAGAGCGCCGACCCATG
CCCTTGAGAGCCTTCAACCCAGTCAGCTCCTTCCGGTGGGCGCGGGGCATGACTATCGTCGCCGCACTTA
TGACTGTCTTCTTTATCATGCAACTCGTAGGACAGGTGCCGGCAGCGCTCTGGGTCATTTTCGGCGAGGA
CCGCTTTCGCTGGAGCGCGACGATGATCGGCCTGTCGCTTGCGGTATTCGGAATCTTGCACGCCCTCGCT
CAAGCCTTCGTCACTGGTCCCGCCACCAAACGTTTCGGCGAGAAGCAGGCCATTATCGCCGGCATGGCGG
CCGACGCGCTGGGCTACGTCTTGCTGGCGTTCGCGACGCGAGGCTGGATGGCCTTCCCCATTATGATTCT
TCTCGCTTCCGGCGGCATCGGGATGCCCGCGTTGCAGGCCATGCTGTCCAGGCAGGTAGATGACGACCAT
CAGGGACAGCTTCAAGGATCGCTCGCGGCTCTTACCAGCCTAACTTCGATCATTGGACCGCTGATCGTCA
CGGCGATTTATGCCGCCTCGGCGAGCACATGGAACGGGTTGGCATGGATTGTAGGCGCCGCCCTATACCT
TGTCTGCCTCCCCGCGTTGCGTCGCGGTGCATGGAGCCGGGCCACCTCGACCTGAATGGAAGCCGGCGGC
ACCTCGCTAACGGATTCACCACTCCAAGAATTGGAGCCAATCAATTCTTGCGGAGAACTGTGAATGCGCA
AACCAACCCTTGATCGGGGAAGAACAGTATGTCGAGCTATTTTTTGACTTACTGGGGATCAAGCCTGATT
GGGAGAAAATAAAATATCCCCTATAGTGAGTCGTATTACATGGTCATAGCTGTTTCCTGGCAGCTCTGGC
CCGTGTCTCAAAATCTCTGATGTTACATTGCACAAGATAAAAATATATCATCATGCCTCCTCTAGAGGTC
TCCCATGTTTACTTTAAATTTTTCTTATGGCTCAGCCTGTGATGGATAACTGAATCAAACAAATGGCGTC
TGGGTTTAAGAACATCTGTTTTGGCTATGTTGGACGAAACAAGTGAACTTTTAGGATCAACTTCAGTTTA
TATACGGAGCTTATATCGAGCAATAAGATAAGTGGGCTTTTTATGTAATTTAATGGGCTATCGTCCATAT
ATTCACTAATACCCATGCCCAGTACCCATGTATGCGTTTCATATAAGCTCCTAATTTCTCCCACATCGCT
CAAATCTAAACAAATCTTGTTGTATATATAACACTGAGGGAGCACCATTGGTCACAGGTTCCGCGGCGAA
TGATGTTTTAGAGCTAGAAATAGCAAGTTAAAATAAGGCTAGTCCGTTATCAACTTGAAAAAGTGGCACC
GAGTCGGTGCATTATCAGAGTGGTGGTGGGCCCATAACCCACAGGTCCGCTCTGATTCCCTTTCCTTTTT
TCTTTTTTTTGCCATAAACTTAAATTTGTATATCGATCATTGTAGATATTGAAAACCTAGAACAAACCAA
CATCCATGTGAATGTCTTTCATGACTGATTTAGAGATAATTCTTGAATTTTGGAACTAGAATCTATAATG
AGCCTAAATTAAAACATTGTGGGACCGAGACCCTCGAGCCACCCATGACCAAAATCCCTTAACGTGAGTT
ACGCGTCGTTCCACTGAGCGTCAGACCCCGTAGAAAAGATCAAAGGATCTTCTTGAGATCCTTTTTTTCT
GCGCGTAATCTGCTGCTTGCAAACAAAAAAACCACCGCTACCAGCGGTGGTTTGTTTGCCGGATCAAGAG
CTACCAACTCTTTTTCCGAAGGTAACTGGCTTCAGCAGAGCGCAGATACCAAATACTGTTCTTCTAGTGT
AGCCGTAGTTAGGCCACCACTTCAAGAACTCTGTAGCACCGCCTACATACCTCGCTCTGCTAATCCTGTT
ACCAGTGGCTGCTGCCAGTGGCGATAAGTCGTGTCTTACCGGGTTGGACTCAAGACGATAGTTACCGGAT
AAGGCGCAGCGGTCGGGCTGAACGGGGGGTTCGTGCACACAGCCCAGCTTGGAGCGAACGACCTACACCG
AACTGAGATACCTACAGCGTGAGCTATGAGAAAGCGCCACGCTTCCCGAAGGGAGAAAGGCGGACAGGTA
TCCGGTAAGCGGCAGGGTCGGAACAGGAGAGCGCACGAGGGAGCTTCCAGGGGGAAACGCCTGGTATCTT
TATAGTCCTGTCGGGTTTCGCCACCTCTGACTTGAGCGTCGATTTTTGTGATGCTCGTCAGGGGGGCGGA
GCCTATGGAAAAACGCCAGCAACGCGGCCTTTTTACGGTTCCTGGCCTTTTGCTGGCCTTTTGCTCACAT
GTTCTTTCCTGCGTTATCC
